Addgene plasmid #136616: pHAGE2-TetOminiCMV-SV40LT
Purpose: Dox-inducible lentiviral vector expressing SV40 large T antigen for immortalizing cells
Depositing lab: Hans Schöler. Depositing organization: Max Planck Institute for Molecular Biomedicine. Publication: Excluding Oct4 from Yamanaka Cocktail Unleashes the Developmental Potential of iPSCs. Velychko S, Adachi K, Kim KP, Hou Y, MacCarthy CM, Wu G, Scholer HR. Cell Stem Cell. 2019 Oct 30. pii: S1934-5909(19)30423-0. doi: 10.1016/j.stem.2019.10.002. PubMed 31708402.
Backbone
  Vector backbone: pHAGE2
  Backbone size w/o insert (bp): 6000
  Total vector size (bp): 8857
  Vector type: Bacterial Expression, Lentiviral
Growth in bacteria
  Bacterial resistance: Ampicillin, 100 μg/mL
  Growth temperature: 37°C
  Growth strain: NEB Stable
  Copy number: High Copy
Gene/Insert
  Gene/Insert name: SV40 large T antigen (alt names: SV40LT; TAg)
  Species: Simian Vacuolating Virus 40
  Insert size (bp): 2600
Terms and licenses: Academic/Nonprofit Terms; Industry Terms: Not Available to Industry
How to cite: pHAGE2-TetOminiCMV-SV40LT was a gift from Hans Schöler (Addgene plasmid # 136616 ; http://n2t.net/addgene:136616 ; RRID:Addgene_136616)
