[The description below was written by a language model from this plasmid's Addgene catalogue record and pLannotate feature annotations shown in this document.]
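Description:
pHAGE2-TetOminiCMV-SV40LT is an 8,857 bp HIV-1-based lentiviral transfer plasmid built on the pHAGE2 backbone for doxycycline-inducible expression of the SV40 large T antigen. It is propagated in E. coli through a high-copy ColE1/pUC-type origin and selected with ampicillin via the bla gene. The backbone also carries short remnants of lac regulatory sequences, an SV40 origin fragment and an SV40 poly(A) fragment outside the viral region. The viral portion contains the usual cis elements for packaging and transduction. Truncated HIV-1 LTR sequences sit at both ends. Between them lie the Ψ packaging signal running into a gag fragment, the Rev response element for Rev-dependent nuclear export of the genomic RNA, and the cPPT/CTS. Gag-pol, Rev and envelope functions are not encoded and must come from separate packaging plasmids.

The expression cassette consists of a tetracycline response element with seven tetO repeats fused to a minimal CMV promoter. This drives an SV40 early-region insert of about 2.6 kb annotated as large T antigen, and a short stretch of native SV40 early promoter sequence is retained just upstream of the coding region. A WPRE follows the insert and enhances transcript stability and expression. The plasmid encodes no Tet transactivator, so induction needs rtTA supplied from another construct or already present in the target cells. No mammalian selection marker or reporter is annotated. The depositor-supplied and sequencing-derived records match in length and in essentially all features. The stated purpose is immortalization of cells, with large T expression controlled by doxycycline.
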