Features (pLannotate 1.2.2; 28 found; start..end, strand, type, name):
    377..634     +  LTR            5' LTR (truncated): truncated 5' long terminal repeat (LTR) from HIV-1
    681..806     +  misc_feature   HIV-1 Ψ: packaging signal of human immunodeficiency virus type 1
    790..1128    +  CDS            HIV-1 gag (fragment): gag protein from human immunodeficiency virus 1; gag
   1303..1536    +  misc_feature   RRE: The Rev response element (RRE) of HIV-1 allows for Rev-dependent mRNA export from the nucleus to the cytoplasm.
   1913..2013    +  CDS            Rev (fragment): human immunodeficiency virus 1 (HIV-1) Rev protein; rev; enhances nuclear export of unspliced and incompletely spliced viral mRNAs
   2058..2175    +  misc_feature   cPPT/CTS: central polypurine tract and central termination sequence of HIV-1
   2217..2237    -  promoter       SV40 promoter (fragment): SV40 enhancer and early promoter
   2251..2521    +  protein_bind   tetracycline response element: contains seven copies of the tetracycline operator tetO tetracycline repressor TetR
   2532..2549    +  misc_feature   MCS (fragment): pUC18/19 multiple cloning site
   2554..2592    +  promoter       minimal CMV promoter: human cytomegalovirus (CMV) immediate early promoter
   2676..2701    +  misc_feature   MCS (fragment): pBluescript multiple cloning site
   2703..2764    +  promoter       SV40 promoter (fragment): SV40 early promoter
   2778..5250    +  CDS            large T antigen (fragment): SV40 (simian virus 40) large T antigen
   5268..5292    +  misc_feature   MCS (fragment): pBluescript multiple cloning site
   5299..5887    +  misc_feature   WPRE: woodchuck hepatitis virus posttranscriptional regulatory element
   5882..5992    +  CDS            nef (fragment): NEF_SIVS4 - Experimental evidence at protein level: Swiss-Prot protein existence level 1. Interferes with TCR signaling from the cell membrane. Interacts with CD247/TCRZ (TCR zeta chain) and exert potent down- regulation of cell surface TCR/CD3 complexes. From Simian immunodeficiency virus (isolate F236/smH4) (SIV-sm) (Simian immunodeficiency virus sooty mangabey monkey).
   6035..6215    +  LTR            5' LTR (truncated): truncated 5' long terminal repeat (LTR) from HIV-1
   6348..6452    +  promoter       AmpR promoter: bla
   6453..7313    +  CDS            AmpR: β-lactamase; bla; confers resistance to ampicillin, carbenicillin, and related antibiotics
   7484..8072    +  rep_origin     ori: high-copy-number ColE1/pMB1/pBR322/pUC origin of replication
   8255..8309    +  CDS            lacI (fragment): lac repressor; lacI; The lac repressor binds to the lac operator to inhibit transcription in E. coli. This inhibition can be relieved by adding lactose or isopropyl-β-D-thiogalactopyranoside (IPTG).
   8315..8408    +  rep_origin     SV40 ori (fragment): SV40 origin of replication
   8433..8470    +  CDS            lacI (fragment): lac repressor; lacI; The lac repressor binds to the lac operator to inhibit transcription in E. coli. This inhibition can be relieved by adding lactose or isopropyl-β-D-thiogalactopyranoside (IPTG).
   8483..8504    +  protein_bind   CAP binding site: CAP binding activates transcription in the presence of cAMP. E. coli catabolite activator protein
   8519..8549    +  promoter       lac promoter: promoter for the E. coli lac operon
   8557..8573    +  protein_bind   lac operator: The lac repressor binds to the lac operator to inhibit transcription in E. coli. This inhibition can be relieved by adding lactose or isopropyl-β-D-thiogalactopyranoside (IPTG). lac repressor encoded by lacI
   8607..8690    +  polyA_signal   SV40 poly(A) signal (fragment): SV40 polyadenylation signal
   8857..329     +  CDS            nef (fragment) (across the origin): NEF_HV1BR - Experimental evidence at protein level: Swiss-Prot protein existence level 1. Extracellular Nef protein targets CD4(+) T-lymphocytes for apoptosis by interacting with CXCR4 surface receptors (PubMed:14990729). From Human immunodeficiency virus type 1 group M subtype B (isolate BRU/LAI) (HIV-1).
>Addgene plasmid #136616 | pHAGE2-TetOminiCMV-SV40LT | depositor full sequence | sequence record 263720 | pHAGE2-TetOminiCMV-SV40LT sequence 8857 bps
TGGAAGGGCTAATTCACTCCCAAAGAAGACAAGATATCCTTGATCTGTGGATCTACCACACACAAGGCTA
CTTCCCTGATTAGCAGAACTACACACCAGGGCCAGGGGTCAGATATCCACTGACCTTTGGATGGTGCTAC
AAGCTAGTACCAGTTGAGCCAGATAAGGTAGAAGAGGCCAATAAAGGAGAGAACACCAGCTTGTTACACC
CTGTGAGCCTGCATGGGATGGATGACCCGGAGAGAGAAGTGTTAGAGTGGAGGTTTGACAGCCGCCTAGC
ATTTCATCACGTGGCCCGAGAGCTGCATCCGGAGTACTTCAAGAACTGCTGATATCGAGCTTGCTACAAG
GGACTTTCCGCTGGGGACTTTCCAGGGAGGCGTGGCCTGGGCGGGACTGGGGAGTGGCGAGCCCTCAGAT
CCTGCATATAAGCAGCTGCTTTTTGCCTGTACTGGGTCTCTCTGGTTAGACCAGATCTGAGCCTGGGAGC
TCTCTGGCTAACTAGGGAACCCACTGCTTAAGCCTCAATAAAGCTTGCCTTGAGTGCTTCAAGTAGTGTG
TGCCCGTCTGTTGTGTGACTCTGGTAACTAGAGATCCCTCAGACCCTTTTAGTCAGTGTGGAAAATCTCT
AGCAGTGGCGCCCGAACAGGGACTTGAAAGCGAAAGGGAAACCAGAGGAGCTCTCTCGACGCAGGACTCG
GCTTGCTGAAGCGCGCACGGCAAGAGGCGAGGGGCGGCGACTGGTGAGTACGCCAAAAATTTTGACTAGC
GGAGGCTAGAAGGAGAGAGATGGGTGCGAGAGCGTCAGTATTAAGCGGGGGAGAATTAGATCGCGATGGG
AAAAAATTCGGTTAAGGCCAGGGGGAAAGAAAAAATATAAATTAAAACATATAGTATGGGCAAGCAGGGA
GCTAGAACGATTCGCAGTTAATCCTGGCCTGTTAGAAACATCAGAAGGCTGTAGACAAATACTGGGACAG
CTACAACCATCCCTTCAGACAGGATCAGAAGAACTTAGATCATTATATAATACAGTAGCAACCCTCTATT
GTGTGCATCAAAGGATAGAGATAAAAGACACCAAGGAAGCTTTAGACAAGATAGAGGAAGAGCAAAACAA
AAGTAAGACCACCGCACAGCAAGCGGCCGGCCGCTGATCTTCAGACCTGGAGGAGGAGATATGAGGGACA
ATTGGAGAAGTGAATTATATAAATATAAAGTAGTAAAAATTGAACCATTAGGAGTAGCACCCACCAAGGC
AAAGAGAAGAGTGGTGCAGAGAGAAAAAAGAGCAGTGGGAATAGGAGCTTTGTTCCTTGGGTTCTTGGGA
GCAGCAGGAAGCACTATGGGCGCAGCGTCAATGACGCTGACGGTACAGGCCAGACAATTATTGTCTGGTA
TAGTGCAGCAGCAGAACAATTTGCTGAGGGCTATTGAGGCGCAACAGCATCTGTTGCAACTCACAGTCTG
GGGCATCAAGCAGCTCCAGGCAAGAATCCTGGCTGTGGAAAGATACCTAAAGGATCAACAGCTCCTGGGG
ATTTGGGGTTGCTCTGGAAAACTCATTTGCACCACTGCTGTGCCTTGGAATGCTAGTTGGAGTAATAAAT
CTCTGGAACAGATTTGGAATCACACGACCTGGATGGAGTGGGACAGAGAAATTAACAATTACACAAGCTT
AATACACTCCTTAATTGAAGAATCGCAAAACCAGCAAGAAAAGAATGAACAAGAATTATTGGAATTAGAT
AAATGGGCAAGTTTGTGGAATTGGTTTAACATAACAAATTGGCTGTGGTATATAAAATTATTCATAATGA
TAGTAGGAGGCTTGGTAGGTTTAAGAATAGTTTTTGCTGTACTTTCTATAGTGAATAGAGTTAGGCAGGG
ATATTCACCATTATCGTTTCAGACCCACCTCCCAACCCCGAGGGGACCCGACAGGCCCGAAGGAATAGAA
GAAGAAGGTGGAGAGAGAGACAGAGACAGATCCATTCGATTAGTGAACGGATCTCGACGGTATCGCCGAA
TTCACAAATGGCAGTATTCATCCACAATTTTAAAAGAAAAGGGGGGATTGGGGGGTACAGTGCAGGGGAA
AGAATAGTAGACATAATAGCAACAGACATACAAACTAAAGAATTACAAAAACAAATTACAAAAATTCAAA
ATTTTCGGGTTTATTACAGGGACAGCAGAGATCCAGTTTGGACTAGTCCACACCCTAACTGACACACTCG
AGTTTACCACTCCCTATCAGTGATAGAGAAAAGTGAAAGTCGAGTTTACCACTCCCTATCAGTGATAGAG
AAAAGTGAAAGTCGAGTTTACCACTCCCTATCAGTGATAGAGAAAAGTGAAAGTCGAGTTTACCACTCCC
TATCAGTGATAGAGAAAAGTGAAAGTCGAGTTTACCACTCCCTATCAGTGATAGAGAAAAGTGAAAGTCG
AGTTTACCACTCCCTATCAGTGATAGAGAAAAGTGAAAGTCGAGTTTACCACTCCCTATCAGTGATAGAG
AAAAGTGAAAGTCGAGCTCGGTACCCGGGTCGAGGTAGGCGTGTACGGTGGGAGGCCTATATAAGCAGAG
CTCGTTTAGTGAACCGTCAGATCGCCTGGAGACGCCATCCACGCTGTTTTGACCTCCATAGAAGACACCG
GGACCGATCCAGCCTGCGGCCGCTCTAGAACTAGTGGATCCGCGGCCTCTGAGCTATTCCAGAAGTAGTG
AGGAGGCTTTTTTGGAGGCCTAGGCTTTTGCAAAAAGCTTTGCAAAGATGGATAAAGTTTTAAACAGAGA
GGAATCTTTGCAGCTAATGGACCTTCTAGGTCTTGAAAGGAGTGCCTGGGGGAATATTCCTCTGATGAGA
AAGGCATATTTAAAAAAATGCAAGGAGTTTCATCCTGATAAAGGAGGAGATGAAGAAAAAATGAAGAAAA
TGAATACTCTGTACAAGAAAATGGAAGATGGAGTAAAATATGCTCATCAACCTGACTTTGGAGGCTTCTG
GGATGCAACTGAGGTATTTGCTTCTTCCTTAAATCCTGGTGTTGATGCAATATACTGCAAACAATGGCCT
GAGTGTGTAAAGAAAATGTCTACTAACTGCATATGCTTGCTGTGCTTACTGAGGATGAAGCATGAAAATA
GAAAATTATACAGGAAAGATCCACTTGTGTGGGTTGATTGTTACTGCTTCGATTGCTTTAGAATGTGGTT
TGGACTTGATCTTTGTGAAGGAACCTTACTTCTGTGGTGTGACATAATTGGACAAACTACCTACAGAGAT
TTAAAGCTCTAAGGTAAATATAAAATTTTTAAGTGTATAATGTGTTAAACTACTGATTCTAATTGTTTGT
GTATTTTAGATTCCAACCTATGGAACTGATGAATGGGAGCAGTGGTGGAATGCCTTTAATGAGGAAAACC
TGTTTTGCTCAGAAGAAATGCCATCTAGTGATGATGAGGCTACTGCTGACTCTCAACATTCTACTCCTCC
AAAAAAGAAGAGAAAGGTAGAAGACCCCAAGGACTTTCCTTCAGAATTGCTAAGTTTTTTGAGTCATGCT
GTGTTTAGTAATAGAACTCTTGCTTGCTTTGCTATTTACACCACAAAGGAAAAAGCTGCACTGCTATACA
AGAAAATTATGGAAAAATATTCTGTAACCTTTATAAGTAGGCATAACAGTTATAATCATAACATACTGTT
TTTTCTTACTCCACACAGGCATAGAGTGTCTGCTATTAATAACTATGCTCAAAAATTGTGTACCTTTAGC
TTTTTAATTTGTAAAGGGGTTAATAAGGAATATTTGATGTATAGTGCCTTGACTAGAGATCCATTTTCTG
TTATTGAGGAAAGTTTGCCAGGTGGGTTAAAGGAGCATGATTTTAATCCAGAAGAAGCAGAGGAAACTAA
ACAAGTGTCCTGGAAGCTTGTAACAGAGTATGCAATGGAAACAAAATGTGATGATGTGTTGTTATTGCTT
GGGATGTACTTGGAATTTCAGTACAGTTTTGAAATGTGTTTAAAATGTATTAAAAAAGAACAGCCCAGCC
ACTATAAGTACCATGAAAAGCATTATGCAAATGCTGCTATATTTGCTGACAGCAAAAACCAAAAAACCAT
ATGCCAACAGGCTGTTGATACTGTTTTAGCTAAAAAGCGGGTTGATAGCCTACAATTAACTAGAGAACAA
ATGTTAACAAACAGATTTAATGATCTTTTGGATAGGATGGATATAATGTTTGGTTCTACAGGCTCTGCTG
ACATAGAAGAATGGATGGCTGGAGTTGCTTGGCTACACTGTTTGTTGCCCAAAATGGATTCAGTGGTGTA
TGACTTTTTAAAATGCATGGTGTACAACATTCCTAAAAAAAGATACTGGCTGTTTAAAGGACCAATTGAT
AGTGGTAAAACTACATTAGCAGCTGCTTTGCTTGAATTATGTGGGGGGAAAGCTTTAAATGTTAATTTGC
CCTTGGACAGGCTGAACTTTGAGCTAGGAGTAGCTATTGACCAGTTTTTAGTAGTTTTTGAGGATGTAAA
GGGCACTGGAGGGGAGTCCAGAGATTTGCCTTCAGGTCAGGGAATTAATAACCTGGACAATTTAAGGGAT
TATTTGGATGGCAGTGTTAAGGTAAACTTAGAAAAGAAACACCTAAATAAAAGAACTCAAATATTTCCCC
CTGGAATAGTCACCATGAATGAGTACAGTGTGCCTAAAACACTGCAGGCCAGATTTGTAAAACAAATAGA
TTTTAGGCCCAAAGATTATTTAAAGCATTGCCTGGAACGCAGTGAGTTTTTGTTAGAAAAGAGAATAATT
CAAAGTGGCATTGCTTTGCTTCTTATGTTAATTTGGTACAGACCTGTGGCTGAGTTTGCTCAAAGTATTC
AGAGCAGAATTGTGGAGTGGAAAGAGAGATTGGACAAAGAGTTTAGTTTGTCAGTGTATCAAAAAATGAA
GTTTAATGTGGCTATGGGAATTGGAGTTTTAGATTGGCTAAGAAACAGTGATGATGATGATGAAGACAGC
CAGGAAAATGCTGATAAAAATGAAGATGGTGGGGAGAAGAACATGGAAGACTCAGGGCATGAAACAGGCA
TTGATTCACAGTCCCAAGGCTCATTTCAGGCCCCTCAGTCCTCACAGTCTGTTCATGATCATAATCAGCC
ATACCACATTTGTAGAGGTTTTACTTGCTTTAAAAAACCTCCCACACCTCCCCCTGAACCTGAAACATAA
AGGATCCTTAAGCTAGCGAATTCGATATCAAGCTTATCGATAGATCCTAATCAACCTCTGGATTACAAAA
TTTGTGAAAGATTGACTGGTATTCTTAACTATGTTGCTCCTTTTACGCTATGTGGATACGCTGCTTTAAT
GCCTTTGTATCATGCTATTGCTTCCCGTATGGCTTTCATTTTCTCCTCCTTGTATAAATCCTGGTTGCTG
TCTCTTTATGAGGAGTTGTGGCCCGTTGTCAGGCAACGTGGCGTGGTGTGCACTGTGTTTGCTGACGCAA
CCCCCACTGGTTGGGGCATTGCCACCACCTGTCAGCTCCTTTCCGGGACTTTCGCTTTCCCCCTCCCTAT
TGCCACGGCGGAACTCATCGCCGCCTGCCTTGCCCGCTGCTGGACAGGGGCTCGGCTGTTGGGCACTGAC
AATTCCGTGGTGTTGTCGGGGAAATCATCGTCCTTTCCTTGGCTGCTCGCCTGTGTTGCCACCTGGATTC
TGCGCGGGACGTCCTTCTGCTACGTCCCTTCGGCCCTCAATCCAGCGGACCTTCCTTCCCGCGGCCTGCT
GCCGGCTCTGCGGCCTCTTCCGCGTCTTCGCCTTCGCCCTCAGACGAGTCGGATCTCCCTTTGGGCCGCC
TCCCCGCCTGGTACCTTTAAGACCAATGACTTACAAGGCAGCTGTAGATCTTAGCCACTTTTTAAAAGAA
AAGGGGGGACTGGAAGGGCTAATTCACTCCCAACGAAGACAAGATCACCTGCAGGACAGGCGCGCCCTGC
TTTTTGCTTGTACTGGGTCTCTCTGGTTAGACCAGATCTGAGCCTGGGAGCTCTCTGGCTAACTAGGGAA
CCCACTGCTTAAGCCTCAATAAAGCTTGCCTTGAGTGCTTCAAGTAGTGTGTGCCCGTCTGTTGTGTGAC
TCTGGTAACTAGAGATCCCTCAGACCCTTTTAGTCAGTGTGGAAAATCTCTAGCACCCGGGCGATTAAGG
AAAGGGCTAGATCATTCTTGAAGACGAAAGGGCCTCGTGATACGCCTATTTTTATAGGTTAATGTCATGA
TAATAATGGTTTCTTAGACGTCAGGTGGCACTTTTCGGGGAAATGTGCGCGGAACCCCTATTTGTTTATT
TTTCTAAATACATTCAAATATGTATCCGCTCATGAGACAATAACCCTGATAAATGCTTCAATAATATTGA
AAAAGGAAGAGTATGAGTATTCAACATTTCCGTGTCGCCCTTATTCCCTTTTTTGCGGCATTTTGCCTTC
CTGTTTTTGCTCACCCAGAAACGCTGGTGAAAGTAAAAGATGCTGAAGATCAGTTGGGTGCACGAGTGGG
TTACATCGAACTGGATCTCAACAGCGGTAAGATCCTTGAGAGTTTTCGCCCCGAAGAACGTTTTCCAATG
ATGAGCACTTTTAAAGTTCTGCTATGTGGCGCGGTATTATCCCGTGTTGACGCCGGGCAAGAGCAACTCG
GTCGCCGCATACACTATTCTCAGAATGACTTGGTTGAGTACTCACCAGTCACAGAAAAGCATCTTACGGA
TGGCATGACAGTAAGAGAATTATGCAGTGCTGCCATAACCATGAGTGATAACACTGCGGCCAACTTACTT
CTGACAACGATCGGAGGACCGAAGGAGCTAACCGCTTTTTTGCACAACATGGGGGATCATGTAACTCGCC
TTGATCGTTGGGAACCGGAGCTGAATGAAGCCATACCAAACGACGAGCGTGACACCACGATGCCTGTAGC
AATGGCAACAACGTTGCGCAAACTATTAACTGGCGAACTACTTACTCTAGCTTCCCGGCAACAATTAATA
GACTGGATGGAGGCGGATAAAGTTGCAGGACCACTTCTGCGCTCGGCCCTTCCGGCTGGCTGGTTTATTG
CTGATAAATCTGGAGCCGGTGAGCGTGGGTCTCGCGGTATCATTGCAGCACTGGGGCCAGATGGTAAGCC
CTCCCGTATCGTAGTTATCTACACGACGGGGAGTCAGGCAACTATGGATGAACGAAATAGACAGATCGCT
GAGATAGGTGCCTCACTGATTAAGCATTGGTAACTGTCAGACCAAGTTTACTCATATATACTTTAGATTG
ATTTAAAACTTCATTTTTAATTTAAAAGGATCTAGGTGAAGATCCTTTTTGATAATCTCATGACCAAAAT
CCCTTAACGTGAGTTTTCGTTCCACTGAGCGTCAGACCCCGTAGAAAAGATCAAAGGATCTTCTTGAGAT
CCTTTTTTTCTGCGCGTAATCTGCTGCTTGCAAACAAAAAAACCACCGCTACCAGCGGTGGTTTGTTTGC
CGGATCAAGAGCTACCAACTCTTTTTCCGAAGGTAACTGGCTTCAGCAGAGCGCAGATACCAAATACTGT
TCTTCTAGTGTAGCCGTAGTTAGGCCACCACTTCAAGAACTCTGTAGCACCGCCTACATACCTCGCTCTG
CTAATCCTGTTACCAGTGGCTGCTGCCAGTGGCGATAAGTCGTGTCTTACCGGGTTGGACTCAAGACGAT
AGTTACCGGATAAGGCGCAGCGGTCGGGCTGAACGGGGGGTTCGTGCACACAGCCCAGCTTGGAGCGAAC
GACCTACACCGAACTGAGATACCTACAGCGTGAGCTATGAGAAAGCGCCACGCTTCCCGAAGGGAGAAAG
GCGGACAGGTATCCGGTAAGCGGCAGGGTCGGAACAGGAGAGCGCACGAGGGAGCTTCCAGGGGGAAACG
CCTGGTATCTTTATAGTCCTGTCGGGTTTCGCCACCTCTGACTTGAGCGTCGATTTTTGTGATGCTCGTC
AGGGGGGCGGAGCCTATGGAAAAACGCCAGCAACGCGGCCTTTTTACGGTTCCTGGCCTTTTGCTGGCCT
TTTGCTCACATGTTCTTTCCTGCGTTATCCCCTGATTCTGTGGATAACCGTATTACCGCCTTTGAGTGAG
CTGATACCGCTCGCCGCAGCCGAACGACCGAGCGCAGCGAGTCAGTGAGCGAGGAAGCGGAAGAGCGCCC
AATACGCAAACCGCCTCTCCCCGCGCGTTGGCCGATTCATTAATGCAGCAAGCTCATGGCTGACTAATTT
TTTTTATTTATGCAGAGGCCGAGGCCGCCTCGGCCTCTGAGCTATTCCAGAAGTAGTGAGGAGGCTTTTT
TGGAGGCCTAGGCTTTTGCAAAAAGCTCCCCGTGGCACGACAGGTTTCCCGACTGGAAAGCGGGCAGTGA
GCGCAACGCAATTAATGTGAGTTAGCTCACTCATTAGGCACCCCAGGCTTTACACTTTATGCTTCCGGCT
CGTATGTTGTGTGGAATTGTGAGCGGATAACAATTTCACACAGGAAACAGCTATGACATGATTACGAATT
TCACAAATAAAGCATTTTTTTCACTGCATTCTAGTTGTGGTTTGTCCAAACTCATCAATGTATCTTATCA
TGTCTGGATCAACTGGATAACTCAAGCTAACCAAAATCATCCCAAACTTCCCACCCCATACCCTATTACC
ACTGCCAATTACCTGTGGTTTCATTTACTCTAAACCTGTGATTCCTCTGAATTATTTTCATTTTAAAGAA
ATTGTATTTGTTAAATATGTACTACAAACTTAGTAGT
