Features (pLannotate 1.2.2; 28 found; start..end, strand, type, name):
    377..634     +  LTR            5' LTR (truncated): truncated 5' long terminal repeat (LTR) from HIV-1
    681..806     +  misc_feature   HIV-1 Ψ: packaging signal of human immunodeficiency virus type 1
    790..1128    +  CDS            HIV-1 gag (fragment): gag protein from human immunodeficiency virus 1; gag
   1303..1536    +  misc_feature   RRE: The Rev response element (RRE) of HIV-1 allows for Rev-dependent mRNA export from the nucleus to the cytoplasm.
   1913..2013    +  CDS            Rev (fragment): human immunodeficiency virus 1 (HIV-1) Rev protein; rev; enhances nuclear export of unspliced and incompletely spliced viral mRNAs
   2058..2175    +  misc_feature   cPPT/CTS: central polypurine tract and central termination sequence of HIV-1
   2217..2237    -  promoter       SV40 promoter (fragment): SV40 enhancer and early promoter
   2251..2521    +  protein_bind   tetracycline response element: contains seven copies of the tetracycline operator tetO tetracycline repressor TetR
   2532..2549    +  misc_feature   MCS (fragment): pUC18/19 multiple cloning site
   2549..2616    +  promoter       tight TRE promoter (fragment): Tet-responsive promoter PTight, consisting of seven tet operator sequences followed by the minimal CMV promoter
   2676..2701    +  misc_feature   MCS (fragment): pBluescript multiple cloning site
   2703..2764    +  promoter       SV40 promoter (fragment): SV40 early promoter
   2778..5250    +  CDS            large T antigen (fragment): SV40 (simian virus 40) large T antigen
   5268..5292    +  misc_feature   MCS (fragment): pBluescript multiple cloning site
   5299..5887    +  misc_feature   WPRE: woodchuck hepatitis virus posttranscriptional regulatory element
   5882..5992    +  CDS            nef (fragment): NEF_SIVS4 - Experimental evidence at protein level: Swiss-Prot protein existence level 1. Interferes with TCR signaling from the cell membrane. Interacts with CD247/TCRZ (TCR zeta chain) and exert potent down- regulation of cell surface TCR/CD3 complexes. From Simian immunodeficiency virus (isolate F236/smH4) (SIV-sm) (Simian immunodeficiency virus sooty mangabey monkey).
   6035..6215    +  LTR            5' LTR (truncated): truncated 5' long terminal repeat (LTR) from HIV-1
   6348..6452    +  promoter       AmpR promoter: bla
   6453..7313    +  CDS            AmpR: β-lactamase; bla; confers resistance to ampicillin, carbenicillin, and related antibiotics
   7484..8072    +  rep_origin     ori: high-copy-number ColE1/pMB1/pBR322/pUC origin of replication
   8255..8309    +  CDS            lacI (fragment): lac repressor; lacI; The lac repressor binds to the lac operator to inhibit transcription in E. coli. This inhibition can be relieved by adding lactose or isopropyl-β-D-thiogalactopyranoside (IPTG).
   8315..8408    +  rep_origin     SV40 ori (fragment): SV40 origin of replication
   8433..8470    +  CDS            lacI (fragment): lac repressor; lacI; The lac repressor binds to the lac operator to inhibit transcription in E. coli. This inhibition can be relieved by adding lactose or isopropyl-β-D-thiogalactopyranoside (IPTG).
   8483..8504    +  protein_bind   CAP binding site: CAP binding activates transcription in the presence of cAMP. E. coli catabolite activator protein
   8519..8549    +  promoter       lac promoter: promoter for the E. coli lac operon
   8557..8573    +  protein_bind   lac operator: The lac repressor binds to the lac operator to inhibit transcription in E. coli. This inhibition can be relieved by adding lactose or isopropyl-β-D-thiogalactopyranoside (IPTG). lac repressor encoded by lacI
   8607..8690    +  polyA_signal   SV40 poly(A) signal (fragment): SV40 polyadenylation signal
   8857..329     +  CDS            nef (fragment) (across the origin): NEF_HV1BR - Experimental evidence at protein level: Swiss-Prot protein existence level 1. Extracellular Nef protein targets CD4(+) T-lymphocytes for apoptosis by interacting with CXCR4 surface receptors (PubMed:14990729). From Human immunodeficiency virus type 1 group M subtype B (isolate BRU/LAI) (HIV-1).
>Addgene plasmid #136616 | pHAGE2-TetOminiCMV-SV40LT | addgene full sequence | sequence record 437564 | Addgene NGS Result
TGGAAGGGCTAATTCACTCCCAAAGAAGACAAGATATCCTTGATCTGTGGATCTACCACACACAAGGCTA
CTTCCCTGATTAGCAGAACTACACACCAGGGCCAGGGGTCAGATATCCACTGACCTTTGGATGGTGCTAC
AAGCTAGTACCAGTTGAGCCAGATAAGGTAGAAGAGGCCAATAAAGGAGAGAACACCAGCTTGTTACACC
CTGTGAGCCTGCATGGGATGGATGACCCGGAGAGAGAAGTGTTAGAGTGGAGGTTTGACAGCCGCCTAGC
ATTTCATCACGTGGCCCGAGAGCTGCATCCGGAGTACTTCAAGAACTGCTGATATCGAGCTTGCTACAAG
GGACTTTCCGCTGGGGACTTTCCAGGGAGGCGTGGCCTGGGCGGGACTGGGGAGTGGCGAGCCCTCAGAT
CCTGCATATAAGCAGCTGCTTTTTGCCTGTACTGGGTCTCTCTGGTTAGACCAGATCTGAGCCTGGGAGC
TCTCTGGCTAACTAGGGAACCCACTGCTTAAGCCTCAATAAAGCTTGCCTTGAGTGCTTCAAGTAGTGTG
TGCCCGTCTGTTGTGTGACTCTGGTAACTAGAGATCCCTCAGACCCTTTTAGTCAGTGTGGAAAATCTCT
AGCAGTGGCGCCCGAACAGGGACTTGAAAGCGAAAGGGAAACCAGAGGAGCTCTCTCGACGCAGGACTCG
GCTTGCTGAAGCGCGCACGGCAAGAGGCGAGGGGCGGCGACTGGTGAGTACGCCAAAAATTTTGACTAGC
GGAGGCTAGAAGGAGAGAGATGGGTGCGAGAGCGTCAGTATTAAGCGGGGGAGAATTAGATCGCGATGGG
AAAAAATTCGGTTAAGGCCAGGGGGAAAGAAAAAATATAAATTAAAACATATAGTATGGGCAAGCAGGGA
GCTAGAACGATTCGCAGTTAATCCTGGCCTGTTAGAAACATCAGAAGGCTGTAGACAAATACTGGGACAG
CTACAACCATCCCTTCAGACAGGATCAGAAGAACTTAGATCATTATATAATACAGTAGCAACCCTCTATT
GTGTGCATCAAAGGATAGAGATAAAAGACACCAAGGAAGCTTTAGACAAGATAGAGGAAGAGCAAAACAA
AAGTAAGACCACCGCACAGCAAGCGGCCGGCCGCTGATCTTCAGACCTGGAGGAGGAGATATGAGGGACA
ATTGGAGAAGTGAATTATATAAATATAAAGTAGTAAAAATTGAACCATTAGGAGTAGCACCCACCAAGGC
AAAGAGAAGAGTGGTGCAGAGAGAAAAAAGAGCAGTGGGAATAGGAGCTTTGTTCCTTGGGTTCTTGGGA
GCAGCAGGAAGCACTATGGGCGCAGCGTCAATGACGCTGACGGTACAGGCCAGACAATTATTGTCTGGTA
TAGTGCAGCAGCAGAACAATTTGCTGAGGGCTATTGAGGCGCAACAGCATCTGTTGCAACTCACAGTCTG
GGGCATCAAGCAGCTCCAGGCAAGAATCCTGGCTGTGGAAAGATACCTAAAGGATCAACAGCTCCTGGGG
ATTTGGGGTTGCTCTGGAAAACTCATTTGCACCACTGCTGTGCCTTGGAATGCTAGTTGGAGTAATAAAT
CTCTGGAACAGATTTGGAATCACACGACCTGGATGGAGTGGGACAGAGAAATTAACAATTACACAAGCTT
AATACACTCCTTAATTGAAGAATCGCAAAACCAGCAAGAAAAGAATGAACAAGAATTATTGGAATTAGAT
AAATGGGCAAGTTTGTGGAATTGGTTTAACATAACAAATTGGCTGTGGTATATAAAATTATTCATAATGA
TAGTAGGAGGCTTGGTAGGTTTAAGAATAGTTTTTGCTGTACTTTCTATAGTGAATAGAGTTAGGCAGGG
ATATTCACCATTATCGTTTCAGACCCACCTCCCAACCCCGAGGGGACCCGACAGGCCCGAAGGAATAGAA
GAAGAAGGTGGAGAGAGAGACAGAGACAGATCCATTCGATTAGTGAACGGATCTCGACGGTATCGCCGAA
TTCACAAATGGCAGTATTCATCCACAATTTTAAAAGAAAAGGGGGGATTGGGGGGTACAGTGCAGGGGAA
AGAATAGTAGACATAATAGCAACAGACATACAAACTAAAGAATTACAAAAACAAATTACAAAAATTCAAA
ATTTTCGGGTTTATTACAGGGACAGCAGAGATCCAGTTTGGACTAGTCCACACCCTAACTGACACACTCG
AGTTTACCACTCCCTATCAGTGATAGAGAAAAGTGAAAGTCGAGTTTACCACTCCCTATCAGTGATAGAG
AAAAGTGAAAGTCGAGTTTACCACTCCCTATCAGTGATAGAGAAAAGTGAAAGTCGAGTTTACCACTCCC
TATCAGTGATAGAGAAAAGTGAAAGTCGAGTTTACCACTCCCTATCAGTGATAGAGAAAAGTGAAAGTCG
AGTTTACCACTCCCTATCAGTGATAGAGAAAAGTGAAAGTCGAGTTTACCACTCCCTATCAGTGATAGAG
AAAAGTGAAAGTCGAGCTCGGTACCCGGGTCGAGGTAGGCATGTACGGTGGGAGGCCTATATAAGCAGAG
CTCGTTTAGTGAACCGTCAGATCGCCTGGAGACGCCATCCACGCTGTTTTGACCTCCATAGAAGACACCG
GGACCGATCCAGCCTGCGGCCGCTCTAGAACTAGTGGATCCGCGGCCTCTGAGCTATTCCAGAAGTAGTG
AGGAGGCTTTTTTGGAGGCCTAGGCTTTTGCAAAAAGCTTTGCAAAGATGGATAAAGTTTTAAACAGAGA
GGAATCTTTGCAGCTAATGGACCTTCTAGGTCTTGAAAGGAGTGCCTGGGGGAATATTCCTCTGATGAGA
AAGGCATATTTAAAAAAATGCAAGGAGTTTCATCCTGATAAAGGAGGAGATGAAGAAAAAATGAAGAAAA
TGAATACTCTGTACAAGAAAATGGAAGATGGAGTAAAATATGCTCATCAACCTGACTTTGGAGGCTTCTG
GGATGCAACTGAGGTATTTGCTTCTTCCTTAAATCCTGGTGTTGATGCAATATACTGCAAACAATGGCCT
GAGTGTGTAAAGAAAATGTCTACTAACTGCATATGCTTGCTGTGCTTACTGAGGATGAAGCATGAAAATA
GAAAATTATACAGGAAAGATCCACTTGTGTGGGTTGATTGTTACTGCTTCGATTGCTTTAGAATGTGGTT
TGGACTTGATCTTTGTGAAGGAACCTTACTTCTGTGGTGTGACATAATTGGACAAACTACCTACAGAGAT
TTAAAGCTCTAAGGTAAATATAAAATTTTTAAGTGTATAATGTGTTAAACTACTGATTCTAATTGTTTGT
GTATTTTAGATTCCAACCTATGGAACTGATGAATGGGAGCAGTGGTGGAATGCCTTTAATGAGGAAAACC
TGTTTTGCTCAGAAGAAATGCCATCTAGTGATGATGAGGCTACTGCTGACTCTCAACATTCTACTCCTCC
AAAAAAGAAGAGAAAGGTAGAAGACCCCAAGGACTTTCCTTCAGAATTGCTAAGTTTTTTGAGTCATGCT
GTGTTTAGTAATAGAACTCTTGCTTGCTTTGCTATTTACACCACAAAGGAAAAAGCTGCACTGCTATACA
AGAAAATTATGGAAAAATATTCTGTAACCTTTATAAGTAGGCATAACAGTTATAATCATAACATACTGTT
TTTTCTTACTCCACACAGGCATAGAGTGTCTGCTATTAATAACTATGCTCAAAAATTGTGTACCTTTAGC
TTTTTAATTTGTAAAGGGGTTAATAAGGAATATTTGATGTATAGTGCCTTGACTAGAGATCCATTTTCTG
TTATTGAGGAAAGTTTGCCAGGTGGGTTAAAGGAGCATGATTTTAATCCAGAAGAAGCAGAGGAAACTAA
ACAAGTGTCCTGGAAGCTTGTAACAGAGTATGCAATGGAAACAAAATGTGATGATGTGTTGTTATTGCTT
GGGATGTACTTGGAATTTCAATACAGTTTTGAAATGTGTTTAAAATGTATTAAAAAAGAACAGCCCAGCC
ACTATAAGTACCATGAAAAGCATTATGCAAATGCTGCTATATTTGCTGACAGCAAAAACCAAAAAACCAT
ATGCCAACAGGCTGTTGATACTGTTTTAGCTAAAAAGCGGGTTGATAGCCTACAACTAACTAGAGAACAA
ATGTTAACAAACAGATTTAATGATCTTTTGGATAGGATGGATATAATGTTTGGTTCTACAGGCTCTGCTG
ACATAGAAGAATGGATGGCTGGAGTTGCTTGGCTACACTGTTTGTTGCCCAAAATGGATTCAGTGGTGTA
TGACTTTTTAAAATGCATGGTGTACAACATTCCTAAAAAAAGATACTGGCTGTTTAAAGGACCAATTGAT
AGTGGTAAAACTACATTAGCAGCTGCTTTGCTTGAATTATGTGGGGGGAAAGCTTTAAATGTTAATTTGC
CCTTGGACAGGCTGAACTTTGAGCTAGGAGTAGCTATTGACCAGTTTTTAGTAGTTTTTGAGGATGTAAA
GGGCACTGGAGGGGAGTCCAGAGATTTGCCTTCAGGTCAGGGAATTAATAACCTGGACAATTTAAGGGAT
TATTTGGATGGCAGTGTTAAGGTAAACTTAGAAAAGAAACACCTAAATAAAAGAACTCAAATATTTCCCC
CTGGAATAGTCACCATGAATGAGTACAGTGTGCCTAAAACACTGCAGGCCAGATTTGTAAAACAAATAGA
TTTTAGGCCCAAAGATTATTTAAAGCATTGCCTGGAACGCAGTGAGTTTTTGTTAGAAAAGAGAATAATT
CAAAGTGGCATTGCTTTGCTTCTTATGTTAATTTGGTACAGACCTGTGGCTGAGTTTGCTCAAAGTATTC
AGAGCAGAATTGTGGAGTGGAAAGAGAGATTGGACAAAGAGTTTAGTTTGTCAGTGTATCAAAAAATGAA
GTTTAATGTGGCTATGGGAATTGGAGTTTTAGATTGGCTAAGAAACAGTGATGATGATGATGAAGACAGC
CAGGAAAATGCTGATAAAAATGAAGATGGTGGGGAGAAGAACATGGAAGACTCAGGGCATGAAACAGGCA
TTGATTCACAGTCCCAAGGCTCATTTCAGGCCCCTCAGTCCTCACAGTCTGTTCATGATCATAATCAGCC
ATACCACATTTGTAGAGGTTTTACTTGCTTTAAAAAACCTCCCACACCTCCCCCTGAACCTGAAACATAA
AGGATCCTTAAGCTAGCGAATTCGATATCAAGCTTATCGATAGATCCTAATCAACCTCTGGATTACAAAA
TTTGTGAAAGATTGACTGGTATTCTTAACTATGTTGCTCCTTTTACGCTATGTGGATACGCTGCTTTAAT
GCCTTTGTATCATGCTATTGCTTCCCGTATGGCTTTCATTTTCTCCTCCTTGTATAAATCCTGGTTGCTG
TCTCTTTATGAGGAGTTGTGGCCCGTTGTCAGGCAACGTGGCGTGGTGTGCACTGTGTTTGCTGACGCAA
CCCCCACTGGTTGGGGCATTGCCACCACCTGTCAGCTCCTTTCCGGGACTTTCGCTTTCCCCCTCCCTAT
TGCCACGGCGGAACTCATCGCCGCCTGCCTTGCCCGCTGCTGGACAGGGGCTCGGCTGTTGGGCACTGAC
AATTCCGTGGTGTTGTCGGGGAAATCATCGTCCTTTCCTTGGCTGCTCGCCTGTGTTGCCACCTGGATTC
TGCGCGGGACGTCCTTCTGCTACGTCCCTTCGGCCCTCAATCCAGCGGACCTTCCTTCCCGCGGCCTGCT
GCCGGCTCTGCGGCCTCTTCCGCGTCTTCGCCTTCGCCCTCAGACGAGTCGGATCTCCCTTTGGGCCGCC
TCCCCGCCTGGTACCTTTAAGACCAATGACTTACAAGGCAGCTGTAGATCTTAGCCACTTTTTAAAAGAA
AAGGGGGGACTGGAAGGGCTAATTCACTCCCAACGAAGACAAGATCACCTGCAGGACAGGCGCGCCCTGC
TTTTTGCTTGTACTGGGTCTCTCTGGTTAGACCAGATCTGAGCCTGGGAGCTCTCTGGCTAACTAGGGAA
CCCACTGCTTAAGCCTCAATAAAGCTTGCCTTGAGTGCTTCAAGTAGTGTGTGCCCGTCTGTTGTGTGAC
TCTGGTAACTAGAGATCCCTCAGACCCTTTTAGTCAGTGTGGAAAATCTCTAGCACCCGGGCGATTAAGG
AAAGGGCTAGATCATTCTTGAAGACGAAAGGGCCTCGTGATACGCCTATTTTTATAGGTTAATGTCATGA
TAATAATGGTTTCTTAGACGTCAGGTGGCACTTTTCGGGGAAATGTGCGCGGAACCCCTATTTGTTTATT
TTTCTAAATACATTCAAATATGTATCCGCTCATGAGACAATAACCCTGATAAATGCTTCAATAATATTGA
AAAAGGAAGAGTATGAGTATTCAACATTTCCGTGTCGCCCTTATTCCCTTTTTTGCGGCATTTTGCCTTC
CTGTTTTTGCTCACCCAGAAACGCTGGTGAAAGTAAAAGATGCTGAAGATCAGTTGGGTGCACGAGTGGG
TTACATCGAACTGGATCTCAACAGCGGTAAGATCCTTGAGAGTTTTCGCCCCGAAGAACGTTTTCCAATG
ATGAGCACTTTTAAAGTTCTGCTATGTGGCGCGGTATTATCCCGTGTTGACGCCGGGCAAGAGCAACTCG
GTCGCCGCATACACTATTCTCAGAATGACTTGGTTGAGTACTCACCAGTCACAGAAAAGCATCTTACGGA
TGGCATGACAGTAAGAGAATTATGCAGTGCTGCCATAACCATGAGTGATAACACTGCGGCCAACTTACTT
CTGACAACGATCGGAGGACCGAAGGAGCTAACCGCTTTTTTGCACAACATGGGGGATCATGTAACTCGCC
TTGATCGTTGGGAACCGGAGCTGAATGAAGCCATACCAAACGACGAGCGTGACACCACGATGCCTGTAGC
AATGGCAACAACGTTGCGCAAACTATTAACTGGCGAACTACTTACTCTAGCTTCCCGGCAACAATTAATA
GACTGGATGGAGGCGGATAAAGTTGCAGGACCACTTCTGCGCTCGGCCCTTCCGGCTGGCTGGTTTATTG
CTGATAAATCTGGAGCCGGTGAGCGTGGGTCTCGCGGTATCATTGCAGCACTGGGGCCAGATGGTAAGCC
CTCCCGTATCGTAGTTATCTACACGACGGGGAGTCAGGCAACTATGGATGAACGAAATAGACAGATCGCT
GAGATAGGTGCCTCACTGATTAAGCATTGGTAACTGTCAGACCAAGTTTACTCATATATACTTTAGATTG
ATTTAAAACTTCATTTTTAATTTAAAAGGATCTAGGTGAAGATCCTTTTTGATAATCTCATGACCAAAAT
CCCTTAACGTGAGTTTTCGTTCCACTGAGCGTCAGACCCCGTAGAAAAGATCAAAGGATCTTCTTGAGAT
CCTTTTTTTCTGCGCGTAATCTGCTGCTTGCAAACAAAAAAACCACCGCTACCAGCGGTGGTTTGTTTGC
CGGATCAAGAGCTACCAACTCTTTTTCCGAAGGTAACTGGCTTCAGCAGAGCGCAGATACCAAATACTGT
TCTTCTAGTGTAGCCGTAGTTAGGCCACCACTTCAAGAACTCTGTAGCACCGCCTACATACCTCGCTCTG
CTAATCCTGTTACCAGTGGCTGCTGCCAGTGGCGATAAGTCGTGTCTTACCGGGTTGGACTCAAGACGAT
AGTTACCGGATAAGGCGCAGCGGTCGGGCTGAACGGGGGGTTCGTGCACACAGCCCAGCTTGGAGCGAAC
GACCTACACCGAACTGAGATACCTACAGCGTGAGCTATGAGAAAGCGCCACGCTTCCCGAAGGGAGAAAG
GCGGACAGGTATCCGGTAAGCGGCAGGGTCGGAACAGGAGAGCGCACGAGGGAGCTTCCAGGGGGAAACG
CCTGGTATCTTTATAGTCCTGTCGGGTTTCGCCACCTCTGACTTGAGCGTCGATTTTTGTGATGCTCGTC
AGGGGGGCGGAGCCTATGGAAAAACGCCAGCAACGCGGCCTTTTTACGGTTCCTGGCCTTTTGCTGGCCT
TTTGCTCACATGTTCTTTCCTGCGTTATCCCCTGATTCTGTGGATAACCGTATTACCGCCTTTGAGTGAG
CTGATACCGCTCGCCGCAGCCGAACGACCGAGCGCAGCGAGTCAGTGAGCGAGGAAGCGGAAGAGCGCCC
AATACGCAAACCGCCTCTCCCCGCGCGTTGGCCGATTCATTAATGCAGCAAGCTCATGGCTGACTAATTT
TTTTTATTTATGCAGAGGCCGAGGCCGCCTCGGCCTCTGAGCTATTCCAGAAGTAGTGAGGAGGCTTTTT
TGGAGGCCTAGGCTTTTGCAAAAAGCTCCCCGTGGCACGACAGGTTTCCCGACTGGAAAGCGGGCAGTGA
GCGCAACGCAATTAATGTGAGTTAGCTCACTCATTAGGCACCCCAGGCTTTACACTTTATGCTTCCGGCT
CGTATGTTGTGTGGAATTGTGAGCGGATAACAATTTCACACAGGAAACAGCTATGACATGATTACGAATT
TCACAAATAAAGCATTTTTTTCACTGCATTCTAGTTGTGGTTTGTCCAAACTCATCAATGTATCTTATCA
TGTCTGGATCAACTGGATAACTCAAGCTAACCAAAATCATCCCAAACTTCCCACCCCATACCCTATTACC
ACTGCCAATTACCTGTGGTTTCATTTACTCTAAACCTGTGATTCCTCTGAATTATTTTCATTTTAAAGAA
ATTGTATTTGTTAAATATGTACTACAAACTTAGTAGT
